Addgene plasmid #105112: pBiFCt-2in1-NC
Purpose: (Empty Backbone) ratiometric BiFC analysis in plants (transient transformation)
Depositing lab: Christopher Grefen. Depositing organization: University of Glasgow. Publication: A 2in1 cloning system enables ratiometric bimolecular fluorescence complementation (rBiFC). Grefen C, Blatt MR. Biotechniques. 2012 Oct 2;53(5):311-14. doi: 10.2144/000113941. PubMed 23066669.
Backbone
  Vector backbone: pBiFCt-2in1-NC
  Vector type: Plant Expression
  Selectable markers: lacZ
  Tag / fusion protein: nYFP-HA (N terminal on backbone); cYFP-Myc (C terminal on backbone)
Growth in bacteria
  Bacterial resistance: Chloramphenicol and Spectinomycin, 25 & 50 μg/mL
  Growth temperature: 37°C
  Growth strain: ccdB Survival
  Copy number: High Copy
Gene/Insert
  Gene/Insert name: None
  Tag / fusion protein: nYFP-HA (N terminal on backbone); cYFP-Myc (C terminal on backbone)
Terms and licenses: Academic/Nonprofit Terms; Industry Terms: Not Available to Industry
How to cite: pBiFCt-2in1-NC was a gift from Christopher Grefen (Addgene plasmid # 105112 ; http://n2t.net/addgene:105112 ; RRID:Addgene_105112)
