[The description below was written by a language model from this plasmid's Addgene catalogue record and pLannotate feature annotations shown in this document.]
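Description:
pBiFCt-2in1-NC is an empty Gateway-compatible destination vector for ratiometric bimolecular fluorescence complementation (rBiFC) in plants by transient transformation. It is a binary T-DNA plasmid of about 12.9 kb. Nopaline-type left and right border repeats flank the plant expression cassettes. The backbone carries a high-copy ColE1/pUC-type origin with a bom site for E. coli, and the pVS1 oriV, RepA and StaA functions, which normally support replication and stability in Agrobacterium. An aadA-type gene provides spectinomycin/streptomycin resistance on the backbone. The unrecombined vector is also chloramphenicol resistant and must be propagated in a ccdB-tolerant strain.

The T-DNA holds three independent expression units, each driven by a CaMV 35S promoter and closed by a CaMV poly(A) signal. In the first unit, the N-terminal Venus fragment VN155(I152L) sits upstream of an attR3–attR2 cassette containing a lac promoter/lacZ fragment. A gene recombined there therefore receives an N-terminal nYFP tag, listed in the catalogue as nYFP-HA, and loss of lacZ allows colour screening. The third unit contains an attR1–attR4 cassette with CmR and ccdB for counter-selection, followed by the C-terminal fragment VC155, giving a C-terminal cYFP fusion (cYFP-Myc in the catalogue). The HA and Myc epitopes themselves are not annotated in the feature table. The "NC" in the name matches this tag orientation.

The middle unit constitutively expresses mRFP1. Both candidate interaction partners can be inserted into their distinct att site pairs and are delivered on one T-DNA, so they are present at equal gene dosage. The mRFP1 signal acts as an internal expression reference, and reconstituted YFP fluorescence can be reported as a YFP/RFP ratio.
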