Features (pLannotate 1.2.2; 36 found; start..end, strand, type, name):
     93..437     +  promoter       CaMV 35S promoter: strong constitutive promoter from cauliflower mosaic virus
    390..436     +  promoter       minimal CaMV 35S promoter: minimal 35S promoter from cauliflower mosaic virus
    531..986     +  CDS            VN155(I152L): improved N-terminal fragment of mVenus for use in bimolecular fluorescence complementation (BiFC) (Kodama and Hu, 2010)
   1066..1189    +  protein_bind   attR3: mutant version of attR; recombination site for the Gateway® LR reaction LR Clonase™
   1224..1254    +  promoter       lac promoter: promoter for the E. coli lac operon
   1258..1280    +  protein_bind   lac operator (fragment): The lac repressor binds to the lac operator to inhibit transcription in E. coli. This inhibition can be relieved by adding lactose or isopropyl-β-D-thiogalactopyranoside (IPTG). lac repressor encoded by lacI
   1298..1513    +  CDS            lacZ (fragment): BGAL_ECOLI - Experimental evidence at protein level: Swiss-Prot protein existence level 1. From Escherichia coli (strain K12).
   1563..1687    -  protein_bind   attR2: mutant version of attR; recombination site for the Gateway® LR reaction LR Clonase™
   1763..1922    +  polyA_signal   CaMV poly(A) signal (fragment): cauliflower mosaic virus polyadenylation signal
   2014..2358    +  promoter       CaMV 35S promoter: strong constitutive promoter from cauliflower mosaic virus
   2311..2357    +  promoter       minimal CaMV 35S promoter: minimal 35S promoter from cauliflower mosaic virus
   2446..3120    +  CDS            mRFP1: mRFP1 is a basic (constitutively fluorescent) red fluorescent protein published in 2002, derived from Discosoma sp.. It is reported to be a somewhat slowly-maturing monomer with low acid sensitivity.
   3221..3380    +  polyA_signal   CaMV poly(A) signal (fragment): cauliflower mosaic virus polyadenylation signal
   3475..3819    +  promoter       CaMV 35S promoter: strong constitutive promoter from cauliflower mosaic virus
   3772..3818    +  promoter       minimal CaMV 35S promoter: minimal 35S promoter from cauliflower mosaic virus
   3913..4037    +  protein_bind   attR1: mutant version of attR; recombination site for the Gateway® LR reaction LR Clonase™
   4062..4092    +  promoter       lac UV5 promoter: E. coli lac promoter with an "up" mutation
   4116..4145    +  promoter       cat promoter (fragment): promoter of the E. coli cat gene encoding chloramphenicol acetyltransferase
   4146..4805    +  CDS            CmR: chloramphenicol acetyltransferase; cat; confers resistance to chloramphenicol
   4984..5142    +  CDS            ccdA (fragment): CCDA_ECO57 - Also known as H, letA. Experimental evidence at protein level: Swiss-Prot protein existence level 1. Antitoxin component of a type II toxin-antitoxin (TA) system which inhibits the post-segregational killing (PSK) of plasmid-free cells, also referred to as a plasmid addiction system. Binds to and blocks the activity of CcdB; will also remove bound CcdB protein from the CcdB-GyrA complex by forming a CcdA-CcdB complex, a process termed rejuvenation. Functions as a transcriptional corepressor for the ccdAB operon, repression also requires CcdB (By similarity). From Escherichia coli
   5147..5449    +  CDS            ccdB: CCDB_ECOLI - Also known as G, letB, letD. Experimental evidence at protein level: Swiss-Prot protein existence level 1. Toxic component of a type II toxin-antitoxin (TA) system, functioning in plasmid maintainence. Responsible for the post- segregational killing (PSK) of plasmid-free cells, also referred to as a plasmid addiction system. Half-life of over 2 hours. Cell killing by CcdB is accompanied by filamentation, defects in chromosome and plasmid segregation, defects in cell division, formation of anucleate cells, decreased DNA synthesis and plasmid loss. Interferes with the activity of DN
   5493..5617    -  protein_bind   attR4: mutant version of attR; recombination site for the Gateway® LR reaction LR Clonase™
   5703..5954    +  CDS            VC155: C-terminal fragment of mVenus for use in bimolecular fluorescence complementation (BiFC) (Kodama and Hu, 2010)
   6026..6185    +  polyA_signal   CaMV poly(A) signal (fragment): cauliflower mosaic virus polyadenylation signal
   6275..6299    -  misc_feature   LB T-DNA repeat: left border repeat from nopaline C58 T-DNA
   6558..6581    +  promoter       Pc promoter (fragment): intI1 (promoter lies within the coding sequence); class 1 integron promoter
   6757..6813    +  CDS            GmR (fragment): gentamycin acetyltransferase; aacC1; confers resistance to gentamycin
   6824..7611    +  CDS            SmR (fragment): aminoglycoside adenylyltransferase (Murphy, 1985); aadA; confers resistance to spectinomycin and streptomycin
   7857..8445    +  rep_origin     ori: high-copy-number ColE1/pMB1/pBR322/pUC origin of replication
   8631..8771    -  misc_feature   bom: basis of mobility region from pBR322
   8873..8912    -  CDS            rop (fragment): Rop protein, which maintains plasmids at low copy number; rop
   9115..9309    -  rep_origin     pVS1 oriV: origin of replication for the Pseudomonas plasmid pVS1 (Heeb et al., 2000)
   9375..10448   -  CDS            pVS1 RepA: replication protein from the Pseudomonas plasmid pVS1 (Heeb et al., 2000)
  10877..11506   -  CDS            pVS1 StaA: stability protein from the Pseudomonas plasmid pVS1 (Heeb et al., 2000)
  12066..12467   -  CDS            Y4CG_SINFN (fragment): Protein inferred from homology: Swiss-Prot protein existence level 3. From Sinorhizobium fredii (strain NBRC 101917 / NGR234).
  12837..12861   -  misc_feature   RB T-DNA repeat: right border repeat from nopaline C58 T-DNA
>Addgene plasmid #105112 | pBiFCt-2in1-NC | addgene full sequence | sequence record 203654 | Addgene NGS Result
ACTAGCCCTCTGCAGGTCAACATGGTGGAGCACGACACTCTCGTCTACTCCAAGAATATCAAAGATACAG
TCTCAGAAGACCAGAGGGCTATTGAGACTTTTCAACAAAGGGTAATATCGGGAAACCTCCTCGGATTCCA
TTGCCCAGCTATCTGTCACTTCATCGAAAGGACAGTAGAAAAGGAAGATGGCTTCTACAAATGCCATCAT
TGCGATAAAGGAAAGGCTATCGTTCAAGATGCCTCTACCGACAGTGGTCCCAAAGATGGACCCCCACCCA
CGAGGAACATCGTGGAAAAAGAAGACGTTCCAACCACGTCTTCAAAGCAAGTGGATTGATGTGATATCTC
CACTGACGTAAGGGATGACGCACAATCCCACTATCCTTCGCAAGACCCTTCCTCTATATAAGGAAGTTCA
TTTCATTTGGAGAGGACCTCGAGCGCGCGTATTTTTAAACAATTACCAACAACAACAACAAACAACAACA
ACATTACATTTTACATTCTACAACTACATCTAGTCAATTGATGGTGAGCAAGGGCGAGGAGCTGTTCACC
GGGGTGGTGCCCATCCTGGTCGAGCTGGACGGCGACGTAAACGGCCACAAGTTCAGCGTGTCCGGCGAGG
GCGAGGGCGATGCCACCTACGGCAAGCTGACCCTGAAGTTCATCTGCACCACCGGCAAGCTGCCCGTGCC
CTGGCCCACCCTCGTGACCACCTTCGGCTACGGCCTGCAGTGCTTCGCCAGGTACCCCGACCACATGAAG
CAGCACGACTTCTTCAAGTCCGCCATGCCCGAAGGCTACGTCCAGGAGAGAACCATCTTCTTCAAGGACG
ACGGCAACTACAAGACCAGGGCCGAGGTGAAGTTCGAGGGCGACACCCTGGTGAACAGAATCGAGCTGAA
GGGCATCGACTTCAAGGAGGACGGCAACATCCTGGGGCACAAGCTGGAGTACAACTACAACAGCCACAAC
GTCTATATCATGGCCGGAGGTGGATCTGGAGGTGGAAGTCAGAACATGTATCCTTATGATGTTCCTGATT
ATGCTAGTCAATTGGCAACTTTGTATAATAAAGTTGAACGAGAAACGTAAAATGATATAAATATCAATAT
ATTAAATTAGATTTTGCATAAAAAACAGACTACATAATACTGTAAAACACAACATATCCAGTCACTATGG
CGGCCGCGGGCTCACTCATTAGGCACCCCAGGCTTTACACTTTATGCTTCCGGCTCGTATGTTGTGTGGA
ATTGTGAGCGGATAACAATTTCACACAGGAAACAGCTATGACCATGATTACCCCGTCCCTGCACGCCTGT
CGTTCAACCCTGGAAGATCCGCGTGTCCCGAGTTCTAACAGTCTGGCCGTCGTTCTGCAGCGTCGCGATT
GGGAAAACCCGGGCGTGACCCAACTGAATCGTCTGGCGGCCCATCCGCCGTTTGCGTCGTGGCGTAACTC
AGAAGAAGCCCGTACCGACCGTCCGTCTCAACAACTGCGCTCCTAACACTATAAAAAGCTGATGCAGACG
GGGCTTTTTTCTGCAGGTCGACCATAGTGACTGGATATGTTGTGTTTTACAGTATTATGTAGTCTGTTTT
TTATGCAAAATCTAATTTAATATATTGATATTTATATCATTTTACGTTTCTCGTTCAGCTTTCTTGTACA
AAGTGGTGTCTAGGTTATAAGCGGCCATGCTAGAGTCCGCAAAAATCACCAGTCTCTCTCTACAAATCTA
TCTCTCTCTATTTTTCTCCAGAATAATGTGTGAGTAGTTCCCAGATAAGGGAATTAGGGTTCTTATAGGG
TTTCGCTCATGTGTTGAGCATATAAGAAACCCTTAGTATGTATTTGTATTTGTAAAATACTTCTATCAAT
AAAATTTCTAATTCCTAAAACCAAAATCCAGTGACCTAGGAGGGCTGTCAACATGGTGGAGCACGACACT
CTCGTCTACTCCAAGAATATCAAAGATACAGTCTCAGAAGACCAGAGGGCTATTGAGACTTTTCAACAAA
GGGTAATATCGGGAAACCTCCTCGGATTCCATTGCCCAGCTATCTGTCACTTCATCGAAAGGACAGTAGA
AAAGGAAGATGGCTTCTACAAATGCCATCATTGCGATAAAGGAAAGGCTATCGTTCAAGATGCCTCTACC
GACAGTGGTCCCAAAGATGGACCCCCACCCACGAGGAACATCGTGGAAAAAGAAGACGTTCCAACCACGT
CTTCAAAGCAAGTGGATTGATGTGATATCTCCACTGACGTAAGGGATGACGCACAATCCCACTATCCTTC
GCAAGACCCTTCCTCTATATAAGGAAGTTCATTTCATTTGGAGAGGACCTCGAGCGCGCGTATTTTTAAA
CAATTACCAACAACAACAACAAACAACAACAACATTACATTTTACATTCTACAACTACATCTAGTATGGC
CTCCTCCGAGGACGTCATCAAGGAGTTCATGCGCTTCAAGGTGCGCATGGAGGGCTCCGTGAACGGCCAC
GAGTTCGAGATCGAGGGCGAGGGCGAGGGCCGCCCCTACGAGGGCACCCAGACCGCCAAGCTGAAGGTGA
CCAAGGGCGGCCCCCTGCCCTTCGCCTGGGACATCCTGTCCCCTCAGTTCCAGTACGGCTCCAAGGCCTA
CGTGAAGCACCCCGCCGACATCCCCGACTACTTGAAGCTGTCCTTCCCCGAGGGCTTCAAGTGGGAGCGC
GTGATGAACTTCGAGGACGGCGGCGTGGTGACCGTGACCCAGGACTCCTCCCTGCAGGACGGCGAGTTCA
TCTACAAGGTGAAGCTGCGCGGCACCAACTTCCCCTCCGACGGCCCCGTAATGCAGAAGAAGACCATGGG
CTGGGAGGCCTCCACCGAGCGGATGTACCCCGAGGACGGCGCCCTGAAGGGCGAGATCAAGATGAGGCTG
AAGCTGAAGGACGGCGGCCACTACGACGCCGAGGTCAAGACCACCTACATGGCCAAGAAGCCCGTGCAGC
TGCCCGGCGCCTACAAGACCGACATCAAGCTGGACATCACCTCCCACAACGAGGACTACACCATCGTGGA
ACAGTACGAGCGCGCCGAGGGCCGCCACTCCACCGGCGCCCAATTGTTAATCACAAGTTTGTACAAAGTG
GTGATTAAGCGGCCATGCTAGAGTCCGCAAAAATCACCAGTCTCTCTCTACAAATCTATCTCTCTCTATT
TTTCTCCAGAATAATGTGTGAGTAGTTCCCAGATAAGGGAATTAGGGTTCTTATAGGGTTTCGCTCATGT
GTTGAGCATATAAGAAACCCTTAGTATGTATTTGTATTTGTAAAATACTTCTATCAATAAAATTTCTAAT
TCCTAAAACCAAAATCCAGTGACCTTACCCTCTGCAGGTCAACATGGTGGAGCACGACACTCTCGTCTAC
TCCAAGAATATCAAAGATACAGTCTCAGAAGACCAGAGGGCTATTGAGACTTTTCAACAAAGGGTAATAT
CGGGAAACCTCCTCGGATTCCATTGCCCAGCTATCTGTCACTTCATCGAAAGGACAGTAGAAAAGGAAGA
TGGCTTCTACAAATGCCATCATTGCGATAAAGGAAAGGCTATCGTTCAAGATGCCTCTACCGACAGTGGT
CCCAAAGATGGACCCCCACCCACGAGGAACATCGTGGAAAAAGAAGACGTTCCAACCACGTCTTCAAAGC
AAGTGGATTGATGTGATATCTCCACTGACGTAAGGGATGACGCACAATCCCACTATCCTTCGCAAGACCC
TTCCTCTATATAAGGAAGTTCATTTCATTTGGAGAGGACCTCGAGCGCGCGTATTTTTAAACAATTACCA
ACAACAACAACAAACAACAACAACATTACATTTTACATTCTACAACTACATCTAGTCCTAGAACAAGTTT
GTACAAAAAAGCTGAACGAGAAACGTAAAATGATATAAATATCAATATATTAAATTAGATTTTGCATAAA
AAACAGACTACATAATACTGTAAAACACAACATATCCAGTCACTATGGCGGCCGCATTAGGCACCCCAGG
CTTTACACTTTATGCTTCCGGCTCGTATAATGTGTGGATTTTGAGTTAGGATCCGTCGAGATTTTCAGGA
GCTAAGGAAGCTAAAATGGAGAAAAAAATCACTGGATATACCACCGTTGATATATCCCAATGGCATCGTA
AAGAACATTTTGAGGCATTTCAGTCAGTTGCTCAATGTACCTATAACCAGACCGTTCAGCTGGATATTAC
GGCCTTTTTAAAGACCGTAAAGAAAAATAAGCACAAGTTTTATCCGGCCTTTATTCACATTCTTGCCCGC
CTGATGAATGCTCATCCGGAATTCCGTATGGCAATGAAAGACGGTGAGCTGGTGATATGGGATAGTGTTC
ACCCTTGTTACACCGTTTTCCATGAGCAAACTGAAACGTTTTCATCGCTCTGGAGTGAATACCACGACGA
TTTCCGGCAGTTTCTACACATATATTCGCAAGATGTGGCGTGTTACGGTGAAAACCTGGCCTATTTCCCT
AAAGGGTTTATTGAGAATATGTTTTTCGTCTCAGCCAATCCCTGGGTGAGTTTCACCAGTTTTGATTTAA
ACGTGGCCAATATGGACAACTTCTTCGCCCCCGTTTTCACCATGGGCAAATATTATACGCAAGGCGACAA
GGTGCTGATGCCGCTGGCGATTCAGGTTCATCATGCCGTTTGTGATGGCTTCCATGTCGGCAGAATGCTT
AATGAATTACAACAGTACTGCGATGAGTGGCAGGGCGGGGCGTAAAGATCTGGATCCGGCTTACTAAAAG
CCAGATAACAGTATGCGTATTTGCGCGCTGATTTTTGCGGTATAAGAATATATACTGATATGTATACCCG
AAGTATGTCAAAAAGAGGTATGCTATGAAGCAGCGTATTACAGTGACAGTTGACAGCGACAGCTATCAGT
TGCTCAAGGCATATATGATGTCAATATCTCCGGTCTGGTAAGCACAACCATGCAGAATGAAGCCCGTCGT
CTGCGTGCCGAACGCTGGAAAGCGGAAAATCAGGAAGGGATGGCTGAGGTCGCCCGGTTTATTGAAATGA
ACGGCTCTTTTGCTGACGAGAACAGGGGCTGGTGAAATGCAGTTTAAGGTTTACACCTATAAAAGAGAGA
GCCGTTATCGTCTGTTTGTGGATGTACAGAGTGATATTATTGACACGCCCGGGCGACGGATGGTGATCCC
CCTGGCCAGTGCACGTCTGCTGTCAGATAAAGTCTCCCGTGAACTTTACCCGGTGGTGCATATCGGGGAT
GAAAGCTGGCGCATGATGACCACCGATATGGCCAGTGTGCCGGTCTCCGTTATCGGGGAAGAAGTGGCTG
ATCTCAGCCACCGCGAAAATGACATCAAAAACGCCATTAACCTGATGTTCTGGGGAATATAAATGTCAGG
CTCCCTTATACACAGCCAGTCTGCAGGTCGACCATAGTGACTGGATATGTTGTGTTTTACAGTATTATGT
AGTCTGTTTTTTATGCAAAATCTAATTTAATATATTGATATTTATATCATTTTACGTTTCTCGTTCAACT
TTTCTATACAAAGTTGGTCAATTGTTACCAATGGAACAGAAGCTTATCTCAGAGGAGGACCTGGCCGGCA
CTAGTGGAGGTGGATCTGGAGGTGGAAGTATGGACAAGCAGAAGAACGGCATCAAGGTGAACTTCAAGAT
CAGGCACAACATCGAGGACGGCAGCGTGCAGCTCGCCGACCACTACCAGCAGAACACCCCCATCGGCGAC
GGCCCCGTGCTGCTGCCCGACAACCACTACCTGAGCTACCAGTCCGCCCTGAGCAAAGACCCCAACGAGA
AGAGAGATCACATGGTCCTGCTGGAGTTCGTGACCGCCGCCGGGATCACTCTCGGCATGGACGAGCTGTA
CAAGTAGTTATAAGCGGCCATGCTAGAGTCCGCAAAAATCACCAGTCTCTCTCTACAAATCTATCTCTCT
CTATTTTTCTCCAGAATAATGTGTGAGTAGTTCCCAGATAAGGGAATTAGGGTTCTTATAGGGTTTCGCT
CATGTGTTGAGCATATAAGAAACCCTTAGTATGTATTTGTATTTGTAAAATACTTCTATCAATAAAATTT
CTAATTCCTAAAACCAAAATCCAGTGACCTAGGAGGGTAAGTCCTCAATTCGGCGTTAATTCAGTACATT
AAAAACGTCCGCAATGTGTTATTAAGTTGTCTAAGCGTCAATTTGTTTACACCACAATATATCCTGCCAC
CAGCCAGCCAACAGCTCCCCGACCGGCAGCTCGGCACAAAATCACCACTCGATACAGGCAGCCCATCAGT
CCGGGACGGCGTCAGCGGGAGAGCCGTTGTAAGGCGGCAGACTTTGCTCATGTTACCGATGCTATTCGGA
AGAACGGCAACTAAGCTGCCGGGTTTGAAACACGGATGATCTCGCGGAGGGTAGCATGTTGATTGTAACG
ATGACAGAGCGTTGCTGCCTGTGATCAATTCGGGCACGAACCCAGTGGACATAAGCCTGTTCGGTTCGTA
AGCTGTAATGCAAGTAGCGTATGCGCTCACGCAACTGGTCCAGAACCTTGACCGAACGCAGCGGTGGTAA
CGGCGCAGTGGCGGTTTTCATGGCTTGTTATGACTGTTTTTTTGGGGTACAGTCTATGCCTCGGGCATCC
AAGCAGCAAGCGCGTTACGCCGTGGGTCGATGTTTGATGTTATGGAGCAGCAACGATGTTACGCAGCAGG
GCAGTCGCCCTAAAACAAAGTTAAACATCATGGGGGAAGCGGTGATCGCCGAAGTATCGACTCAACTATC
AGAGGTAGTTGGCGTCATCGAGCGCCATCTCGAACCGACGTTGCTGGCCGTACATTTGTACGGCTCCGCA
GTGGATGGCGGCCTGAAGCCACACAGTGATATTGATTTGCTGGTTACGGTGACCGTAAGGCTTGATGAAA
CAACGCGGCGAGCTTTGATCAACGACCTTTTGGAAACTTCGGCTTCCCCTGGAGAGAGCGAGATTCTCCG
CGCTGTAGAAGTCACCATTGTTGTGCACGACGACATCATTCCGTGGCGTTATCCAGCTAAGCGCGAACTG
CAATTTGGAGAATGGCAGCGCAATGACATTCTTGCAGGTATCTTCGAGCCAGCCACGATCGACATTGATC
TGGCTATCTTGCTGACAAAAGCAAGAGAACATAGCGTTGCCTTGGTAGGTCCAGCGGCGGAGGAACTCTT
TGATCCGGTTCCTGAACAGGATCTATTTGAGGCGCTAAATGAAACCTTAACGCTATGGAACTCGCCGCCC
GACTGGGCTGGCGATGAGCGAAATGTAGTGCTTACGTTGTCCCGCATTTGGTACAGCGCAGTAACCGGCA
AAATCGCGCCGAAGGATGTCGCTGCCGACTGGGCAATGGAGCGCCTGCCGGCCCAGTATCAGCCCGTCAT
ACTTGAAGCTAGACAGGCTTATCTTGGACAAGAAGAAGATCGCTTGGCCTCGCGCGCAGATCAGTTGGAA
GAATTTGTCCACTACGTGAAAGGCGAGATCACCAAGGTAGTCGGCAAATAATGTCTAGCTAGAAATTCGT
TCAAGCCGACGCCGCTTCGCGGCGCGGCTTAACTCAAGCGTTAGATGCACTAAGCACATAATTGCTCACA
GCCAAACTATCAGGTCAAGTCTGCTTTTATTATTTTTAAGCGTGCATAATAAGCCCTACACAAATTGGGA
GATATATCATGCATGACCAAAATCCCTTAACGTGAGTTTTCGTTCCACTGAGCGTCAGACCCCGTAGAAA
AGATCAAAGGATCTTCTTGAGATCCTTTTTTTCTGCGCGTAATCTGCTGCTTGCAAACAAAAAAACCACC
GCTACCAGCGGTGGTTTGTTTGCCGGATCAAGAGCTACCAACTCTTTTTCCGAAGGTAACTGGCTTCAGC
AGAGCGCAGATACCAAATACTGTCCTTCTAGTGTAGCCGTAGTTAGGCCACCACTTCAAGAACTCTGTAG
CACCGCCTACATACCTCGCTCTGCTAATCCTGTTACCAGTGGCTGCTGCCAGTGGCGATAAGTCGTGTCT
TACCGGGTTGGACTCAAGACGATAGTTACCGGATAAGGCGCAGCGGTCGGGCTGAACGGGGGGTTCGTGC
ACACAGCCCAGCTTGGAGCGAACGACCTACACCGAACTGAGATACCTACAGCGTGAGCTATGAGAAAGCG
CCACGCTTCCCGAAGGGAGAAAGGCGGACAGGTATCCGGTAAGCGGCAGGGTCGGAACAGGAGAGCGCAC
GAGGGAGCTTCCAGGGGGAAACGCCTGGTATCTTTATAGTCCTGTCGGGTTTCGCCACCTCTGACTTGAG
CGTCGATTTTTGTGATGCTCGTCAGGGGGGCGGAGCCTATGGAAAAACGCCAGCAACGCGGCCTTTTTAC
GGTTCCTGGCCTTTTGCTGGCCTTTTGCTCACATGTTCTTTCCTGCGTTATCCCCTGATTCTGTGGATAA
CCGTATTACCGCCTTTGAGTGAGCTGATACCGCTCGCCGCAGCCGAACGACCGAGCGCAGCGAGTCAGTG
AGCGAGGAAGCGGAAGAGCGCCTGATGCGGTATTTTCTCCTTACGCATCTGTGCGGTATTTCACACCGCA
TATGGTGCACTCTCAGTACAATCTGCTCTGATGCCGCATAGTTAAGCCAGTATACACTCCGCTATCGCTA
CGTGACTGGGTCATGGCTGCGCCCCGACACCCGCCAACACCCGCTGACGCGCCCTGACGGGCTTGTCTGC
TCCCGGCATCCGCTTACAGACAAGCTGTGACCGTCTCCGGGAGCTGCATGTGTCAGAGGTTTTCACCGTC
ATCACCGAAACGCGCGAGGCAGGGTGCCTTGATGTGGGCGCCGGCGGTCGAGTGGCGACGGCGCGGCTTG
TCCGCGCCCTGGTAGATTGCCTGGCCCTAGGCCAGCCATTTTTGAGCGGCCAGCGGCCGCGATAGGCCGA
CGCGAAGCGGCGGGGCGTAGGGAGCGCAGCGACCGAAGGGTAGGCGCTTTTTGCAGCTCTTCGGCTGTGC
GCTGGCCAGACAGTTATGCACAGGCCAGGCGGGTTTTAAGAGTTTTAATAAGTTTTAAAGAGTTTTAGGC
GGAAAAATCGCCTTTTTTCTCTTTTATATCAGTCACTTACATGTGTGACCGGTTCCCAATGTACGGCTTT
GGGTTCCCAATGTACGGGTTCCGGTTCCCAATGTACGGCTTTGGGTTCCCAATGTACGTGCTATCCACAG
GAAAGAGACCTTTTCGACCTTTTTCCCCTGCTAGGGCAATTTGCCCTAGCATCTGCTCCGTACATTAGGA
ACCGGCGGATGCTTCGCCCTCGATCAGGTTGCGGTAGCGCATGACTAGGATCGGGCCAGCCTGCCCCGCC
TCCTCCTTCAAATCGTACTCCGGCAGGTCATTTGACCCGATCAGCTTGCGCACGGTGAAACAGAACTTCT
TGAACTCTCCGGCGCTGCCACTGCGTTCGTAGATCGTCTTGAACAACCATCTGGCTTCTGCCTTGCCTGC
GGCGCGGCGTGCCAGGCGGTAGAGAAAACGGCCGATGCCGGGATCGATCAAAAAGTAATCGGGGTGAACC
GTCAGCACGTCCGGGTTCTTGCCTTCTGTGATCTCGCGGTACATCCAATCAGCTAGCTCGATCTCGATGT
ACTCCGGCCGCCCGGTTTCGCTCTTTACGATCTTGTAGCGGCTAATCAAGGCTTCACCCTCGGATACCGT
CACCAGGCGGCCGTTCTTGGCCTTCTTCGTACGCTGCATGGCAACGTGCGTGGTGTTTAACCGAATGCAG
GTTTCTACCAGGTCGTCTTTCTGCTTTCCGCCATCGGCTCGCCGGCAGAACTTGAGTACGTCCGCAACGT
GTGGACGGAACACGCGGCCGGGCTTGTCTCCCTTCCCTTCCCGGTATCGGTTCATGGATTCGGTTAGATG
GGAAACCGCCATCAGTACCAGGTCGTAATCCCACACACTGGCCATGCCGGCCGGCCCTGCGGAAACCTCT
ACGTGCCCGTCTGGAAGCTCGTAGCGGATCACCTCGCCAGCTCGTCGGTCACGCTTCGACAGACGGAAAA
CGGCCACGTCCATGATGCTGCGACTATCGCGGGTGCCCACGTCATAGAGCATCGGAACGAAAAAATCTGG
TTGCTCGTCGCCCTTGGGCGGCTTCCTAATCGACGGCGCACCGGCTGCCGGCGGTTGCCGGGATTCTTTG
CGGATTCGATCAGCGGCCGCTTGCCACGATTCACCGGGGCGTGCTTCTGCCTCGATGCGTTGCCGCTGGG
CGGCCTGCGCGGCCTTCAACTTCTCCACCAGGTCATCACCCAGCGCCGCGCCGATTTGTACCGGGCCGGA
TGGTTTGCGACCGCTCACGCCGATTCCTCGGGCTTGGGGGTTCCAGTGCCATTGCAGGGCCGGCAGACAA
CCCAGCCGCTTACGCCTGGCCAACCGCCCGTTCCTCCACACATGGGGCATTCCACGGCGTCGGTGCCTGG
TTGTTCTTGATTTTCCATGCCGCCTCCTTTAGCCGCTAAAATTCATCTACTCATTTATTCATTTGCTCAT
TTACTCTGGTAGCTGCGCGATGTATTCAGATAGCAGCTCGGTAATGGTCTTGCCTTGGCGTACCGCGTAC
ATCTTCAGCTTGGTGTGATCCTCCGCCGGCAACTGAAAGTTGACCCGCTTCATGGCTGGCGTGTCTGCCA
GGCTGGCCAACGTTGCAGCCTTGCTGCTGCGTGCGCTCGGACGGCCGGCACTTAGCGTGTTTGTGCTTTT
GCTCATTTTCTCTTTACCTCATTAACTCAAATGAGTTTTGATTTAATTTCAGCGGCCAGCGCCTGGACCT
CGCGGGCAGCGTCGCCCTCGGGTTCTGATTCAAGAACGGTTGTGCCGGCGGCGGCAGTGCCTGGGTAGCT
CACGCGCTGCGTGATACGGGACTCAAGAATGGGCAGCTCGTACCCGGCCAGCGCCTCGGCAACCTCACCG
CCGATGCGCGTGCCTTTGATCGCCCGCGACACGACAAAGGCCGCTTGTAGCCTTCCATCCGTGACCTCAA
TGCGCTGCTTAACCAGCTCCACCAGGTCGGCGGTGGCCCATATGTCGTAAGGGCTTGGCTGCACCGGAAT
CAGCACGAAGTCGGCTGCCTTGATCGCGGACACAGCCAAGTCCGCCGCCTGGGGCGCTCCGTCGATCACT
ACGAAGTCGCGCCGGCCGATGGCCTTCACGTCGCGGTCAATCGTCGGGCGGTCGATGCCGACAACGGTTA
GCGGTTGATCTTCCCGCACGGCCGCCCAATCGCGGGCACTGCCCTGGGGATCGGAATCGACTAACAGAAC
ATCGGCCCCGGCGAGTTGCAGGGCGCGGGCTAGATGGGTTGCGATGGTCGTCTTGCCTGACCCGCCTTTC
TGGTTAAGTACAGCGATAACCTTCATGCGTTCCCCTTGCGTATTTGTTTATTTACTCATCGCATCATATA
CGCAGCGACCGCATGACGCAAGCTGTTTTACTCAAATACACATCACCTTTTTAGACGGCGGCGCTCGGTT
TCTTCAGCGGCCAAGCTGGCCGGCCAGGCCGCCAGCTTGGCATCAGACAAACCGGCCAGGATTTCATGCA
GCCGCACGGTTGAGACGTGCGCGGGCGGCTCGAACACGTACCCGGCCGCGATCATCTCCGCCTCGATCTC
TTCGGTAATGAAAAACGGTTCGTCCTGGCCGTCCTGGTGCGGTTTCATGCTTGTTCCTCTTGGCGTTCAT
TCTCGGCGGCCGCCAGGGCGTCGGCCTCGGTCAATGCGTCCTCACGGAAGGCACCGCGCCGCCTGGCCTC
GGTGGGCGTCACTTCCTCGCTGCGCTCAAGTGCGCGGTACAGGGTCGAGCGATGCACGCCAAGCAGTGCA
GCCGCCTCTTTCACGGTGCGGCCTTCCTGGTCGATCAGCTCGCGGGCGTGCGCGATCTGTGCCGGGGTGA
GGGTAGGGCGGGGGCCAAACTTCACGCCTCGGGCCTTGGCGGCCTCGCGCCCGCTCCGGGTGCGGTCGAT
GATTAGGGAACGCTCGAACTCGGCAATGCCGGCGAACACGGTCAACACCATGCGGCCGGCCGGCGTGGTG
GTGTCGGCCCACGGCTCTGCCAGGCTACGCAGGCCCGCGCCGGCCTCCTGGATGCGCTCGGCAATGTCCA
GTAGGTCGCGGGTGCTGCGGGCCAGGCGGTCTAGCCTGGTCACTGTCACAACGTCGCCAGGGCGTAGGTG
GTCAAGCATCCTGGCCAGCTCCGGGCGGTCGCGCCTGGTGCCGGTGATCTTCTCGGAAAACAGCTTGGTG
CAGCCGGCCGCGTGCAGTTCGGCCCGTTGGTTGGTCAAGTCCTGGTCGTCGGTGCTGACGCGGGCATAGC
CCAGCAGGCCAGCGGCGGCGCTCTTGTTCATGGCGTAATGTCTCCGGTTCTAGTCGCAAGTATTCTACTT
TATGCGACTAAAACACGCGACAAGAAAACGCCAGGAAAAGGGCAGGGCGGCAGCCTGTCGCGTAACTTAG
GACTTGTGCGACATGTCGTTTTCAGAAGACGGCTGCACTGAACGTCAGAAGCCGACTGCACTATAGCAGC
GGAGGGGTTGGATCAAAGTACTTTAAAGTACTTTAAAGTACTTTAAAGTACTTTGATCCCGAGGGGAACC
CTGTGGTTGGCATGCACATACAAATGGACGAACGGATAAACCTTTTCACGCCCTTTTAAATATCCGATTA
TTCTAATAAACGCTCTTTTCTCTTAGGTTTACCCGCCAATATATCCTGTCAAACACTGATAGTTTAAACT
GAAGGCGGGAAACGACAATCTGATCCAAGCTCAAGCTAAGCTAGG
